>Addgene plasmid #15631 | P2 TV | addgene partial sequence | sequence record 22079 | 15631 with 824 (ACA TAC TTC CGG CCA CGC TCA)
TTGTCACTCTCCTACACAGTTATCACTCCCATGTTGAACCCCATCATCTACAGCTTAAGGAATAATGAGG
TGAAGGCTGCATTGAGGCGAATCATTCACAGAACTCTGGGCCCTCAGAAACTATGATTTTTAATTAAAGA
CATATTGACAAGAGCATGGTGTGAGGACAAAACAAAGAACAATGAATTCTCCAAGTGGCTACTCTTCCAG
GGGACTCTATTCGCCTACTGAAACTTTGGACTCTCCACTAGGGTCCATTTGAGGATGAAAGAACAAGGAT
GCTGAAGGAAATACTGCAGGCTGACTGAGACTGGGGTACTAGGTTCTCTAAGATATTCCTCGGTACTTCA
GCTAGGATCTACTAAATGTTGATAGTTTCCTACAGCTCGCCATATATTTTTATTTTAATCCTGAAATTCT
TTACCCAGTTCATTTAGAATCTGTTTTACTTCCCTTGATTTGCCCAAGCACACTATCTACGTATTTCAAG
GGCATTTTTATCAGTTAGTTAAAATAATTATACTAATAAAACAAATGTTTTTCACTCTTTCACTCCTTAT
TTTCCAATTGATTCTTTACTTGTGTCTGAAATTTGATTCTGAATACCACATTAGAACCATTCTAGGCCCT
GAATACAAAGTCTAGAACAAAACAAAGTTCTTGCCTAATGCAATTTGTATC
