>Addgene plasmid #15631 | P2 TV | addgene partial sequence | sequence record 22080 | 15631 with 1243 (AGC CAC TTG GAG AAT TCA TTG)
TGTCTTTATTAAAAATCATAGTTTCTGAGGGCCCAGAGTTCTGTGAATGATTCGCCTCAATGCAGCCTTC
ACCTCATTATTCCTTAAGCTGTAGATGATGGGGTTCAACATGGGAGTGATAACTGTGTAGGAGAGTGACA
ACATTTTCTTGTTCTCAGGGGAGGTGTTTGAGCGTGGCCGGAAGTATGTGAGGATGGCAGTGCTGTAGAA
GAGGGAGACAACGAGGAGGTGGGAGGAGCAAGTGGAAAAGGCTTTGCGTTTCCCTTCAGCTGAAGGCATC
CTAAAGATGGTAGAGAGGATGCGGACATAGGAACCCAGAATCAACAAGAAAGGAAAGAGGATGAATAGGA
CAGTGGCTGTTAGAGCCTCCAGTTCAAATAGGGATGTATCAGCACAGACTAGGGCTATGACAGGTGGGCT
GTCACAGAAGAAGTGGTTCACCATGTTTGGGCCACAAAAAGGGAAACTGAAAATCCATGTGGTTTGCACA
GTGGCTACTGGGAACCCGGAGAACCAAGAGGCAGCTGCTAGCTGGGCACAGGATCTTCGGCTCATGATTA
TTGGGTAGTGCAAGGGATCACAGATCGCCATGTAGCGGTCATATGCCATTGTGGCCAGGAGGCAGCACTC
AGCAGCTCCAAAGAAAAAGAAGAAATACATCTGAGTAGCACAGC
