[The description below was written by a language model from this plasmid's Addgene catalogue record.]
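Description:
P2 TV is a gene-targeting vector built in the pBS (pBluescript-type) cloning backbone, a high-copy bacterial plasmid of about 3 kb that is propagated in E. coli under ampicillin selection. It carries an insert of roughly 9 kb of mouse (M. musculus) origin, recorded simply as the "P2 Targeting Vector" and introduced by restriction enzyme cloning, giving a total size of around 12 kb. The insert is flanked by the standard M13 forward and reverse priming sites of the backbone, which are listed for sequencing across the junctions.

The name and the associated study, which concerns how olfactory sensory neuron axons sort into glomeruli in the mouse olfactory system, indicate that the insert corresponds to genomic sequence from the locus of the P2 odorant receptor gene, arranged to serve as homology arms for homologous recombination. Vectors of this kind are typically linearised and introduced into mouse embryonic stem cells to modify the endogenous locus, and they often act as a base construct into which altered coding sequences, reporters or selection cassettes are placed.

The record does not give the internal composition of the insert. It does not state the extent of the homology arms, or whether any reporter, IRES-linked marker, recombinase sites or positive or negative mammalian selection cassette is present. No feature table is available to confirm these details, so they should be checked against the full sequence or the original publication.
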