Addgene plasmid #15631: P2 TV
Depositing lab: Peter Mombaerts. Depositing organization: Rockefeller University. Publication: A contextual model for axonal sorting into glomeruli in the mouse olfactory system. Feinstein P, Mombaerts P. Cell. 2004 Jun 11. 117(6):817-31. 10.1016/j.cell.2004.05.011 PubMed 15186781.
Backbone
  Vector backbone: pBS
  Backbone size w/o insert (bp): 3000
  Vector type: high copy number
Growth in bacteria
  Bacterial resistance: Ampicillin, 100 μg/mL
  Growth temperature: 37°C
  Growth strain: DH5alpha
  Copy number: High Copy
Gene/Insert
  Gene/Insert name: P2 Targeting Vector
  Species: M. musculus (mouse)
  Insert size (bp): 9000
  Cloning method: Restriction Enzyme
  Sequencing primers: 5′ M13; 3′ reverse
Terms and licenses: Academic/Nonprofit Terms; Industry Terms: Not Available to Industry
How to cite: P2 TV was a gift from Peter Mombaerts (Addgene plasmid # 15631 ; http://n2t.net/addgene:15631 ; RRID:Addgene_15631)
